Addgene plasmid #208111: pAAV-CASI-inteinC-aa713 SpG C-U6- sgRNA scaffold
Purpose: Expresses SpG cas9C by the constitutive CASI promoter and sgRNA scaffold by U6 promoter
Depositing lab: Yuxuan Guo. Depositing organization: Peking University Health Science Center. Publication: Adenine base editor-based correction of the cardiac pathogenic Lmna c.1621C > T mutation in murine hearts. Yang L, Liu Z, Sun J, Chen Z, Gao F, Guo Y. J Cell Mol Med. 2024 Feb;28(4):e18145. doi: 10.1111/jcmm.18145. PubMed 38332517.
Backbone
  Vector backbone: pAAV-CASI-Cas9C
  Backbone size w/o insert (bp): 6849
  Total vector size (bp): 7245
  Vector type: AAV
Growth in bacteria
  Bacterial resistance: Ampicillin, 100 μg/mL
  Growth temperature: 37°C
  Growth strain: NEB Stable
  Copy number: High Copy
Gene/Insert
  Gene/Insert name: SpG C, U6, scaffold (alt name: Split-SpG C-terminal half and scaffold)
  Species: Synthetic
  Insert size (bp): 2587
Resource information
  A portion of this plasmid was derived from a plasmid made by: addgene 140002:pCMV-T7-ABEmax(7.10)-SpG-P2A-EGFP (RTW4562);addgene 132778:pU6-Sp-pegRNA-HEK3_CTT_ins
Terms and licenses: Academic/Nonprofit Terms; Industry Terms: Not Available to Industry
How to cite: pAAV-CASI-inteinC-aa713 SpG C-U6- sgRNA scaffold was a gift from Yuxuan Guo (Addgene plasmid # 208111 ; http://n2t.net/addgene:208111 ; RRID:Addgene_208111)
