[The description below was written by a language model from this plasmid's Addgene catalogue record and pLannotate feature annotations shown in this document.]
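Description:
pAAV-CASI-inteinC-aa713 SpG C-U6- sgRNA scaffold is an AAV transfer plasmid carrying the C-terminal half of a split-intein SpG Cas9 system together with a guide RNA expression cassette. It is propagated in E. coli as a high-copy plasmid through a ColE1/pUC-type origin and selected with ampicillin (AmpR/β-lactamase). The backbone also retains an f1 origin and remnants of a lac cloning region (lacZα and lacI fragments, lac promoter and operator). Two AAV2 inverted terminal repeats flank the payload and define the segment that is packaged into recombinant AAV particles.

Between the ITRs, the compact constitutive CASI promoter is annotated as its component parts: CMV enhancer, chicken β-actin promoter, a UbC promoter fragment and short intron fragments. It drives an open reading frame that begins with an intein C-fragment, which the annotation matches to a DnaB-type intein sequence. This is fused to the C-terminal portion of Cas9, with the split at amino acid 713 according to the construct name. The Cas9 portion derives from SpG, an engineered S. pyogenes Cas9 variant with relaxed PAM requirements, and the transcript ends at a rabbit β-globin polyadenylation signal. On the opposite strand, a human U6 Pol III promoter precedes the S. pyogenes sgRNA scaffold. The name and purpose suggest that a user-chosen spacer is to be added, although the record lists no spacer or cloning site.

The design addresses the AAV packaging limit. When it is co-delivered with a partner vector encoding the N-terminal half fused to an intein N-fragment, protein trans-splicing reconstitutes the full-length effector. The SpG sequence came from an ABEmax-SpG plasmid, and the associated work used adenine base editing to correct a pathogenic Lmna mutation in mouse hearts. The sequenced record (7,263 nt) is slightly longer than the catalogued total size.
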