Features (pLannotate 1.2.2; 21 found; start..end, strand, type, name):
     11..141     -  repeat_region  AAV2 ITR (fragment): inverted terminal repeat of adeno-associated virus serotype 2 inverted
    217..520     +  enhancer       CMV enhancer: human cytomegalovirus immediate early enhancer
    522..799     +  promoter       chicken β-actin promoter: No description available
    800..885     +  intron         hybrid intron (fragment): hybrid between chicken β-actin (CBA) and minute virus of mice (MMV) introns (Gray et al., 2011)
    901..1203    +  promoter       UbC promoter (fragment): human ubiquitin C promoter
   1205..1225    +  intron         β-globin intron (fragment): intron from rabbit β-globin gene
   1249..1452    +  CDS            dnaB (fragment): DNAB_SYNY3 - Experimental evidence at protein level: Swiss-Prot protein existence level 1. Participates in initiation and elongation during chromosome replication; it exhibits DNA-dependent ATPase activity. From Synechocystis sp. (strain PCC 6803 / Kazusa).
   1438..3395    +  CDS            Cas9(C) (fragment): C-terminal portion of Streptococcus pyogenes Cas9 (Zetsche et al., 2015)
   3477..3532    +  polyA_signal   β-globin poly(A) signal: rabbit β-globin polyadenylation signal (Gil and Proudfoot, 1987)
   3637..3712    -  misc_RNA       gRNA scaffold: guide RNA scaffold for the Streptococcus pyogenes CRISPR/Cas9 system
   3749..3989    -  promoter       U6 promoter: RNA polymerase III promoter for human U6 snRNA
   4324..4454    +  repeat_region  AAV2 ITR (fragment): inverted terminal repeat of adeno-associated virus serotype 2 inverted
   4468..4625    +  CDS            lacZα (fragment): LacZα fragment of β-galactosidase; lacZ fragment
   4630..5058    +  rep_origin     f1 ori (sequence partly withheld): f1 bacteriophage origin of replication; arrow indicates direction of (+) strand synthesis
   5111..5215    +  promoter       AmpR promoter: bla
   5216..6076    +  CDS            AmpR: β-lactamase; bla; confers resistance to ampicillin, carbenicillin, and related antibiotics
   6247..6835    +  rep_origin     ori: high-copy-number ColE1/pMB1/pBR322/pUC origin of replication
   7018..7110    +  CDS            lacI (fragment): lac repressor; lacI; The lac repressor binds to the lac operator to inhibit transcription in E. coli. This inhibition can be relieved by adding lactose or isopropyl-β-D-thiogalactopyranoside (IPTG).
   7123..7144    +  protein_bind   CAP binding site: CAP binding activates transcription in the presence of cAMP. E. coli catabolite activator protein
   7159..7189    +  promoter       lac promoter: promoter for the E. coli lac operon
   7197..7213    +  protein_bind   lac operator: The lac repressor binds to the lac operator to inhibit transcription in E. coli. This inhibition can be relieved by adding lactose or isopropyl-β-D-thiogalactopyranoside (IPTG). lac repressor encoded by lacI
>Addgene plasmid #208111 | pAAV-CASI-inteinC-aa713 SpG C-U6- sgRNA scaffold | addgene full sequence | sequence record 411201 | Addgene NGS Result
CCTTAATTAGGCTGCGCGCTCGCTCGCTCACTGAGGCCGCCCGGGCAAAGCCCGGGCGTCGGGCGACCTT
TGGTCGCCCGGCCTCAGTGAGCGAGCGAGCGCGCAGAGAGGGAGTGGCCAACTCCATCACTAGGGGTTCC
TTGTAGTTAATGATTAACCCGCCATGCTACTTATCTACGTAGCCATGCTCTAGGAAGATCGGAATTCGGA
GTTCCGCGTTACATAACTTACGGTAAATGGCCCGCCTGGCTGACCGCCCAACGACCCCCGCCCATTGACG
TCAATAATGACGTATGTTCCCATAGTAACGCCAATAGGGACTTTCCATTGACGTCAATGGGTGGAGTATT
TACGGTAAACTGCCCACTTGGCAGTACATCAAGTGTATCATATGCCAAGTACGCCCCCTATTGACGTCAA
TGACGGTAAATGGCCCGCCTGGCATTATGCCCAGTACATGACCTTATGGGACTTTCCTACTTGGCAGTAC
ATCTACGTATTAGTCATCGCTATTACCATGGTCGAGGTGAGCCCCACGTTCTGCTTCACTCTCCCCATCT
CCCCCCCCTCCCCACCCCCAATTTTGTATTTATTTATTTTTTAATTATTTTGTGCAGCGATGGGGGCGGG
GGGGGGGGGGGGGCGCGCGCSAGGGGGGGGGGGGGGGGGSGAGGGGGGGGGSGGGGSGAGGCGGAGAGGT
GCGGCGGCAGCCAATCAGAGCGGCGCGCTCCGAAAGTTTCCTTTTATGGCGAGGCGGCGGCGGCGGCGGC
CCTATAAAAAGCGAAGCGCGCGGCGGGCGGGAGTCGCTGCGCGCTGCCTTCGCCCCGTGCCCCGCTCCGC
CGCCGCCTCGCGCCGCCCGCCCCGGCTCTGACTGACCGCGTTACTAAAACAGGTAAGTCCGGCCTCCGCG
CCGGGTTTTGGCGCCTCCCGCGGGCGCCCCCCTCCTCACGGCGAGCGCTGCCACGTCAGACGAAGGGCGC
AGCGAGCGTCCTGATCCTTCCGCCCGGACGCTCAGGACAGCGGCCCGCTGCTCATAAGACTCGGCCTTAG
AACCCCAGTATCAGCAGAAGGACATTTTAGGACGGGACTTGGGTGACTCTAGGGCACTGGTTTTCTTTCC
AGAGAGCGGAACAGGCGAGGAAAAGTAGTCCCTTCTCGGCGATTCTGCGGAGGGATCTCCGTGGGGCGGT
GAACGCCGATGATGCCTCTACTAACCATGTTCATGTTTTCTTTTTTTTTCTACAGGTCCTGGGTGACGAA
CAGGCTAGCGCCGCCACCATGGCGGCGGCGTGCCCGGAACTGCGTCAGCTGGCGCAGAGCGATGTGTATT
GGGATCCGATTGTGAGCATTGAACCGGATGGCGTGGAAGAAGTGTTTGATCTGACCGTGCCGGGCCCGCA
TAACTTTGTGGCGAACGATATTATTGCGCATAACTCTGGCCAGGGCGATAGCCTGCACGAGCACATTGCC
AATCTGGCCGGCAGCCCCGCCATTAAGAAGGGCATCCTGCAGACAGTGAAGGTGGTGGACGAGCTCGTGA
AAGTGATGGGCCGGCACAAGCCCGAGAACATCGTGATCGAAATGGCCAGAGAGAACCAGACCACCCAGAA
GGGACAGAAGAACAGCCGCGAGAGAATGAAGCGGATCGAAGAGGGCATCAAAGAGCTGGGCAGCCAGATC
CTGAAAGAACACCCCGTGGAAAACACCCAGCTGCAGAACGAGAAGCTGTACCTGTACTACCTGCAGAATG
GGCGGGATATGTACGTGGACCAGGAACTGGACATCAACCGGCTGTCCGACTACGATGTGGACCATATCGT
GCCTCAGAGCTTTCTGAAGGACGACTCCATCGACAACAAGGTGCTGACCAGAAGCGACAAGAACCGGGGC
AAGAGCGACAACGTGCCCTCCGAAGAGGTCGTGAAGAAGATGAAGAACTACTGGCGGCAGCTGCTGAACG
CCAAGCTGATTACCCAGAGAAAGTTCGACAATCTGACCAAGGCCGAGAGAGGCGGCCTGAGCGAACTGGA
TAAGGCCGGCTTCATCAAGAGACAGCTGGTGGAAACCCGGCAGATCACAAAGCACGTGGCACAGATCCTG
GACTCCCGGATGAACACTAAGTACGACGAGAATGACAAGCTGATCCGGGAAGTGAAAGTGATCACCCTGA
AGTCCAAGCTGGTGTCCGATTTCCGGAAGGATTTCCAGTTTTACAAAGTGCGCGAGATCAACAACTACCA
CCACGCCCACGACGCCTACCTGAACGCCGTCGTGGGAACCGCCCTGATCAAAAAGTACCCTAAGCTGGAA
AGCGAGTTCGTGTACGGCGACTACAAGGTGTACGACGTGCGGAAGATGATCGCCAAGAGCGAGCAGGAAA
TCGGCAAGGCTACCGCCAAGTACTTCTTCTACAGCAACATCATGAACTTTTTCAAGACCGAGATTACCCT
GGCCAACGGCGAGATCCGGAAGCGGCCTCTGATCGAGACAAACGGCGAAACCGGGGAGATCGTGTGGGAT
AAGGGCCGGGATTTTGCCACCGTGCGGAAAGTGCTGAGCATGCCCCAAGTGAATATCGTGAAAAAGACCG
AGGTGCAGACAGGCGGCTTCAGCAAAGAGTCTATCCTGCCCAAGAGGAACAGCGATAAGCTGATCGCCAG
AAAGAAGGACTGGGACCCTAAGAAGTACGGCGGCTTCCTGTGGCCCACCGTGGCCTATTCTGTGCTGGTG
GTGGCCAAAGTGGAAAAGGGCAAGTCCAAGAAACTGAAGAGTGTGAAAGAGCTGCTGGGGATCACCATCA
TGGAAAGAAGCAGCTTCGAGAAGAATCCCATCGACTTTCTGGAAGCCAAGGGCTACAAAGAAGTGAAAAA
GGACCTGATCATCAAGCTGCCTAAGTACTCCCTGTTCGAGCTGGAAAACGGCCGGAAGAGAATGCTGGCC
TCTGCCAAGCAGCTGCAGAAGGGAAACGAACTGGCCCTGCCCTCCAAATATGTGAACTTCCTGTACCTGG
CCAGCCACTATGAGAAGCTGAAGGGCTCCCCCGAGGATAATGAGCAGAAACAGCTGTTTGTGGAACAGCA
CAAGCACTACCTGGACGAGATCATCGAGCAGATCAGCGAGTTCTCCAAGAGAGTGATCCTGGCCGACGCT
AATCTGGACAAAGTGCTGTCCGCCTACAACAAGCACCGGGATAAGCCCATCAGAGAGCAGGCCGAGAATA
TCATCCACCTGTTTACCCTGACCAATCTGGGAGCCCCTGCCGCCTTCAAGTACTTTGACACCACCATCGA
CCGGAAGCAGTACAGAAGCACCAAAGAGGTGCTGGACGCCACCCTGATCCACCAGAGCATCACCGGCCTG
TACGAGACACGGATCGACCTGTCTCAGCTGGGAGGTGACTCTGGCGGCTCAAAAAGAACCGCCGACGGCA
GCGAATTCGAGCCCAAGAAGAAGAGGAAAGTCTAAACCGGTTGGCTAATAAAGGAAATTTATTTTCATTG
CAATAGTGTGTTGGAATTTTTTGTGTCTCTCACTCGGAAGGACATATGGGAGGGCAAATCATTTAAAACA
TCAGAATGAGTATTTGGTTTAGAGTTTGGCAACATATGCCCATATGAGGCCCTCACGCGTAAAAAAGCAC
CGACTCGGTGCCACTTTTTCAAGTTGATAACGGACTAGCCTTATTTTAACTTGCTATTTCTAGCTCTAAA
ACCTGAGCAGGTGGAATTCCACCTGCAGTCGGTGTTTCGTCCTTTCCACAAGATATATAAAGCCAAGAAA
TCGAAATACTTTCAAGTTACGGTAAGCATATGATAGTCCATTTTAAAACATAATTTTAAAACTGCAAACT
ACCCAAGAAATTATTACTTTCTACGTCACGTATTTTGTACTAATATCTTTGTGTTTACAGTCAAATTAAT
TCCAATTATCTCTCTAACAGCCTTGTATCGTATATGCAAATATGAAGGAATCATGGGAAATAGGCCCTCG
GTACCGGCGATGCTGGCTGCCATGAACAAAGGTTGGCTATAAAGAGGTCATCAGTATATGAAACAGCCCC
CTGCTGTCCATTCCTTATTCCATAGAAAAGCCTTGACTTGAGGTTAGATTTTTTTTATATTTTGTTTTGT
GTTATTTTTTTCTTTAACATCCCTAAAATTTTCCTTACATGTTTTACTAGCCAGATTTTTCCTCCTCTCC
TGACTACTCCCAGTCATAGCTGTCCCTCTTCTCTTATGGAGATCGGATCCGAATTCCCGATAAGGATCTT
CCTAGAGCATGGCTACGTAGATAAGTAGCATGGCGGGTTAATCATTAACTACAAGGAACCCCTAGTGATG
GAGTTGGCCACTCCCTCTCTGCGCGCTCGCTCGCTCACTGAGGCCGGGCGACCAAAGGTCGCCCGACGCC
CGGGCTTTGCCCGGGCGGCCTCAGTGAGCGAGCGAGCGCGCAGCCTTAATTAACCTAATTCACTGGCCGT
CGTTTTACAACGTCGTGACTGGGAAAACCCTGGCGTTACCCAACTTAATCGCCTTGCAGCACATCCCCCT
TTCGCCAGCTGGCGTAATAGCGAAGAGGCCCGCACCGATCGCCCTTCCCAACAGTTGCGCAGCCTGAATG
GCGAATGGG
[124 nt withheld, positions 4630-4753]
C
[91 nt withheld, positions 4755-4845]
A
[49 nt withheld, positions 4847-4895]
CCTTTGACGTTGGAGTCCACGTTCTTTAATAGTGGACTCTTGTTCCAAACTGGAACAACACTCAACCCTA
TCTCGGTCTATTCTTTTGATTTATAAGGGATTTTGCCGATTTCGGCCTATTGGTTAAAAAATGAGCTGAT
TTAACAAAAATTTAACGCGAATTTTAACAAAATATTAACGCTTACAATTTAGGTGGCACTTTTCGGGGAA
ATGTGCGCGGAACCCCTATTTGTTTATTTTTCTAAATACATTCAAATATGTATCCGCTCATGAGACAATA
ACCCTGATAAATGCTTCAATAATATTGAAAAAGGAAGAGTATGAGTATTCAACATTTCCGTGTCGCCCTT
ATTCCCTTTTTTGCGGCATTTTGCCTTCCTGTTTTTGCTCACCCAGAAACGCTGGTGAAAGTAAAAGATG
CTGAAGATCAGTTGGGTGCACGAGTGGGTTACATCGAACTGGATCTCAACAGCGGTAAGATCCTTGAGAG
TTTTCGCCCCGAAGAACGTTTTCCAATGATGAGCACTTTTAAAGTTCTGCTATGTGGCGCGGTATTATCC
CGTATTGACGCCGGGCAAGAGCAACTCGGTCGCCGCATACACTATTCTCAGAATGACTTGGTTGAGTACT
CACCAGTCACAGAAAAGCATCTTACGGATGGCATGACAGTAAGAGAATTATGCAGTGCTGCCATAACCAT
GAGTGATAACACTGCGGCCAACTTACTTCTGACAACGATCGGAGGACCGAAGGAGCTAACCGCTTTTTTG
CACAACATGGGGGATCATGTAACTCGCCTTGATCGTTGGGAACCGGAGCTGAATGAAGCCATACCAAACG
ACGAGCGTGACACCACGATGCCTGTAGCAATGGCAACAACGTTGCGCAAACTATTAACTGGCGAACTACT
TACTCTAGCTTCCCGGCAACAATTAATAGACTGGATGGAGGCGGATAAAGTTGCAGGACCACTTCTGCGC
TCGGCCCTTCCGGCTGGCTGGTTTATTGCTGATAAATCTGGAGCCGGTGAGCGTGGGTCTCGCGGTATCA
TTGCAGCACTGGGGCCAGATGGTAAGCCCTCCCGTATCGTAGTTATCTACACGACGGGGAGTCAGGCAAC
TATGGATGAACGAAATAGACAGATCGCTGAGATAGGTGCCTCACTGATTAAGCATTGGTAACTGTCAGAC
CAAGTTTACTCATATATACTTTAGATTGATTTAAAACTTCATTTTTAATTTAAAAGGATCTAGGTGAAGA
TCCTTTTTGATAATCTCATGACCAAAATCCCTTAACGTGAGTTTTCGTTCCACTGAGCGTCAGACCCCGT
AGAAAAGATCAAAGGATCTTCTTGAGATCCTTTTTTTCTGCGCGTAATCTGCTGCTTGCAAACAAAAAAA
CCACCGCTACCAGCGGTGGTTTGTTTGCCGGATCAAGAGCTACCAACTCTTTTTCCGAAGGTAACTGGCT
TCAGCAGAGCGCAGATACCAAATACTGTTCTTCTAGTGTAGCCGTAGTTAGGCCACCACTTCAAGAACTC
TGTAGCACCGCCTACATACCTCGCTCTGCTAATCCTGTTACCAGTGGCTGCTGCCAGTGGCGATAAGTCG
TGTCTTACCGGGTTGGACTCAAGACGATAGTTACCGGATAAGGCGCAGCGGTCGGGCTGAACGGGGGGTT
CGTGCACACAGCCCAGCTTGGAGCGAACGACCTACACCGAACTGAGATACCTACAGCGTGAGCTATGAGA
AAGCGCCACGCTTCCCGAAGGGAGAAAGGCGGACAGGTATCCGGTAAGCGGCAGGGTCGGAACAGGAGAG
CGCACGAGGGAGCTTCCAGGGGGAAACGCCTGGTATCTTTATAGTCCTGTCGGGTTTCGCCACCTCTGAC
TTGAGCGTCGATTTTTGTGATGCTCGTCAGGGGGGCGGAGCCTATGGAAAAACGCCAGCAACGCGGCCTT
TTTACGGTTCCTGGCCTTTTGCTGGCCTTTTGCTCACATGTTCTTTCCTGCGTTATCCCCTGATTCTGTG
GATAACCGTATTACCGCCTTTGAGTGAGCTGATACCGCTCGCCGCAGCCGAACGACCGAGCGCAGCGAGT
CAGTGAGCGAGGAAGCGGAAGAGCGCCCAATACGCAAACCGCCTCTCCCCGCGCGTTGGCCGATTCATTA
ATGCAGCTGGCACGACAGGTTTCCCGACTGGAAAGCGGGCAGTGAGCGCAACGCAATTAATGTGAGTTAG
CTCACTCATTAGGCACCCCAGGCTTTACACTTTATGCTTCCGGCTCGTATGTTGTGTGGAATTGTGAGCG
GATAACAATTTCACACAGGAAACAGCTATGACCATGATTACGCCAGATTTAATTAAGG
